>Addgene plasmid #182807 | iEscSnFR | addgene full sequence | sequence record 358170 | Addgene NGS Result
ACCGCCTCTCCCCGCGCGTTGGCCGATTCATTAATGCAGGATCTCGATCCCGCGAAATTAATACGACTCA
CTATAGGGAGACCACAACGGTTTCCCTCTAGAAATAATTTTGTTTAACTTTAAGAAGGAGATATACATAT
GCATCATCATCATCATCATGGTTATCCCTATGATGTTCCAGATTATGCTGGGGCCCAGCCGGCCAGATCT
GCGAACGACACCGTAGTTGTGGGCTCGATCGAGTTTACAGAAGGGATTATCGTCGCAAACATGGTGGCAG
AGATGATTGAGGCGCATACAGACCTTAAGGTGGTTCGCAAACTGAACCTTGGCGGGGAGAACGTTAACTT
TGAAGCCATTAAACGCGGAGGTGCGAATAATGGTATTGACATTTACGTGGAGTACACTGGGCACGGTCTT
GTGGATATTCTGGGGTTCCCGGAGCCGAACGTCTATATCACCGCCGACAAGCAGAAGAACGGCATCAAGG
CGAACTTCAAGATCCGCCACAACATGGAGGACGGCAGCGTGCAGCTCGCCGACCACTACCAGCAGAACAC
CCCCATCGGCGACGGCCCCGTGCTGCTGCCCGACAACCACTACCTGAGCACCCAGTCCGTGCTGAGCAAA
GACCCCAACGAGAAGCGCGATCACATGGTCCTGCTGGAGTTCGTGACCGCCGCCGGGATCACTCTCGGCA
TGGACGAGCTGTACAAGGGCGGTACCGGAGGGAGCATGAGCAAGGGCGAGGAGCTGTTCACCGGGGTGGT
GCCCATCCTGGTCGAGCTGGACGGCGGCGTAAACGGCCACAAGTTCAGCGTGCGCGGCGAGGGCGAGGGC
GATGCCACCAACGGCAAGCTGACCCTGAAGTTCATCTGCACCACCGGCAAGCTGCCCGTGCCCTGGCCCA
CCCTCGTGACCACCCTGACCTACGGCGTGCAGTGCTTCAGCCGCTACCCCGACCACATGAAGCAGCACGA
CTTCTTCAAGTCCGCCATGCCCGAAGGCTACGTCCAGGAGCGCACCATCAGCTTCAAGGACGACGGCACC
TACAAGACCCGCGCCGAGGTGAAGTTCGAGGGCGACACCCTGGTGAACCGCATCGAGCTGAAGGGCATCG
ACTTCAAGGAGGACGGCAACATCCTGGGGCACAAGCTGGAGTACAACTTTCCGCCGCCCAGCTCTACTGA
TCCAGAAGGTGCATACGAAACCGTGAAGAAGGAGTACAAACGTAAATGGAATATTGTATGGCTCAAACCA
CTGGGATTCAACAATACGTATACGCTTACCGTTAAAGACGAACTGGCGAAACAGTATAACCTTAAAACCT
TCAGTGACTTAGCGAAAATCTCGGATAAGCTGATTCTGGGTGCAACGATGTTCTTTTTAGAAGGGCCCGA
TGGTTACCCAGGCCTGCAAAAACTGTACAATTTCAAATTCAAGCACACCAAAAGCATGGACATGGGTATT
CGCTATACCGCCATTGATAATAACGAAGTTCAGGTAATTGATGCCTGGGCCACTGATGGCTTGCTGGTGA
GCCACAAATTAAAAATTCTGGAGGATGATAAAGAGTTCTTCCCGCCGTATTATGCTGCCCCCATCATCCG
TCAGGATGTCTTAGATAAGCATCCTGAACTGAAGGACGTGCTGAACAAACTCGCGAATCAAATTTCACTG
GAAGAAATGCAGAAACTGAATTACAAGGTGGACGGTGAGGGTCAGGACCCAGCGAAAGTAGCTAAGGAGT
TTTTGAAAGAGAAAGGTTTAATTCTGCAGGTCGACGAACAAAAACTCATCTCAGAAGAGGATCTGAATTA
AGAATTCGAAGCTTGATCCGGCTGCTAACAAAGCCCGAAAGGAAGCTGAGTTGGCTGCTGCCACCGCTGA
GCAATAACTAGCATAACCCCTTGGGGCCTCTAAACGGGTCTTGAGGGGTTTTTTGCTGAAAGGAGGAACT
ATATCCGGATCTGGCGTAATAGCGAAGAGGCCCGCACCGATCGCCCTTCCCAACAGTTGCGCAGCCTGAA
TGGCGAATGGG
[124 nt withheld, positions 2042-2165]
C
[91 nt withheld, positions 2167-2257]
A
[49 nt withheld, positions 2259-2307]
CCTTTGACGTTGGAGTCCATGTTCTTT
[37 nt withheld, positions 2335-2371]
ACCCTATCTCGGTCTATTCTTTTGATTTATAAGGGATTTTGCCGATTTCGGCCTATTGGTTAAAAAATGA
GCTGATTTAACAAAAATTTAACGCGAATTTTAACAAAATATTAACGCTTACAATTTAGGTGGCACTTTTC
GGGGAAATGTGCGCGGAACCCCTATTTGTTTATTTTTCTAAATACATTCAAATATGTATCCGCTCATGAG
ACAATAACCCTGATAAATGCTTCAATAATATTGAAAAAGGAAGAGTATGAGTATTCAACATTTCCGTGTC
GCCCTTATTCCCTTTTTTGCGGCATTTTGCCTTCCTGTTTTTGCTCACCCAGAAACGCTGGTGAAAGTAA
AAGATGCTGAAGATCAGTTGGGTGCACGAGTGGGTTACATCGAACTGGATCTCAACAGCGGTAAGATCCT
TGAGAGTTTTCGCCCCGAAGAACGTTTTCCAATGATGAGCACTTTTAAAGTTCTGCTATGTGGCGCGGTA
TTATCCCGTATTGACGCCGGGCAAGAGCAACTCGGTCGCCGCATACACTATTCTCAGAATGACTTGGTTG
AGTACTCACCAGTCACAGAAAAGCATCTTACGGATGGCATGACAGTAAGAGAATTATGCAGTGCTGCCAT
AACCATGAGTGATAACACTGCGGCCAACTTACTTCTGACAACGATCGGAGGACCGAAGGAGCTAACCGCT
TTTTTGCACAACATGGGGGATCATGTAACTCGCTTTGATCGTTGGGAACCGGAGCTGAATGAAGCCATAC
CAAACGACGAGCGTGACACCACGATGCCTGTAGCAATGGCAACAACGTTGCGCAAACTATTAACTGGCGA
ACTACTTACTCTAGCTTCCCGGCAACAATTAATAGACTGGATGGAGGCGGATAAAGTTGCAGGACCACTT
CTGCGCTCGGCCCTTCCGGCTGGCTGGTTTATTGCTGATAAATCTGGAGCCGGTGAGCGTGGGTCTCGCG
GTATCATTGCAGCACTGGGGCCAGATGGTAAGCCCTCCCGTATCGTAGTTATCTACACGACGGGGAGTCA
GGCAACTATGGATGAACGAAATAGACAGATCGCTGAGATAGGTGCCTCACTGATTAAGCATTGGTAACTG
TCAGACCAAGTTTACTCATATATACTTTAGATTGATTTAAAACTTCATTTTTAATTTAAAAGGATCTAGG
TGAAGATCCTTTTTGATAATCTCATGACCAAAATCCCTTAACGTGAGTTTTCGTTCCACTGAGCGTCAGA
CCCCGTAGAAAAGATCAAAGGATCTTCTTGAGATCCTTTTTTTCTGCGCGTAATCTGCTGCTTGCAAACA
AAAAAACCACCGCTACCAGCGGTGGTTTGTTTGCCGGATCAAGAGCTACCAACTCTTTTTCCGAAGGTAA
CTGGCTTCAGCAGAGCGCAGATACCAAATACTGTTCTTCTAGTGTAGCCGTAGTTAGGCCACCACTTCAA
GAACTCTGTAGCACCGCCTACATACCTCGCTCTGCTAATCCTGTTACCAGTGGCTGCTGCCAGTGGCGAT
AAGTCGTGTCTTACCGGGTTGGACTCAAGACGATAGTTACCGGATAAGGCGCAGCGGTCGGGCTGAACGG
GGGGTTCGTGCACACAGCCCAGCTTGGAGCGAACGACCTACACCGAACTGAGATACCTACAGCGTGAGCT
ATGAGAAAGCGCCACGCTTCCCGAAGGGAGAAAGGCGGACAGGTATCCGGTAAGCGGCAGGGTCGGAACA
GGAGAGCGCACGAGGGAGCTTCCAGGGGGAAACGCCTGGTATCTTTATAGTCCTGTCGGGTTTCGCCACC
TCTGACTTGAGCGTCGATTTTTGTGATGCTCGTCAGGGGGGCGGAGCCTATGGAAAAACGCCAGCAACGC
GGCCTTTTTACGGTTCCTGGCCTTTTGCTGGCCTTTTGCTCACATGTTCTTTCCTGCGTTATCCCCTGAT
TCTGTGGATAACCGTATTACCGCCTTTGAGTGAGCTGATACCGCTCGCCGCAGCCGAACGACCGAGCGCA
GCGAGTCAGTGAGCGAGGAAGCGGAAGAGCGCCCAATACGCAA
Features (pLannotate 1.2.2; 12 found; start..end, strand, type, name):
     59..77      +  promoter       T7 promoter: promoter for bacteriophage T7 RNA polymerase
    109..131     +  RBS            RBS: efficient ribosome binding site from bacteriophage T7 gene 10 (Olins and Rangwala, 1989)
    142..162     +  CDS            capTEV™ (fragment): composite tag for in vivo biotinylation, TEV protease cleavage, and 6xHis tagging
    448..1167    +  CDS            cEGFP: cEGFP is a basic (constitutively fluorescent) green fluorescent protein published in 2008, derived from Aequorea victoria.
   1841..1890    +  CDS            SET1 (fragment): solubility-enhancement tag derived from T7 phage gene 10B
   1898..1945    +  terminator     T7 terminator: transcription terminator for bacteriophage T7 RNA polymerase
   1971..2037    +  CDS            lacZα (fragment): LacZα fragment of β-galactosidase; lacZ fragment
   2042..2497    +  rep_origin     f1 ori (sequence partly withheld): f1 bacteriophage origin of replication; arrow indicates direction of (+) strand synthesis
   2523..2627    +  promoter       AmpR promoter: bla
   2628..3488    +  CDS            AmpR: β-lactamase; bla; confers resistance to ampicillin, carbenicillin, and related antibiotics
   3659..4247    +  rep_origin     ori: high-copy-number ColE1/pMB1/pBR322/pUC origin of replication
   4430..39      +  CDS            lacI (fragment) (across the origin): lac repressor; lacI; The lac repressor binds to the lac operator to inhibit transcription in E. coli. This inhibition can be relieved by adding lactose or isopropyl-β-D-thiogalactopyranoside (IPTG).
