[The description below was written by a language model from this plasmid's Addgene catalogue record and pLannotate feature annotations shown in this document.]
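Description:
iEscSnFR is a bacterial expression plasmid built on the pHHM.X51 backbone that encodes a synthetic, genetically encoded fluorescent biosensor belonging to the iDrugSnFR family. It is propagated in E. coli as a high-copy plasmid through a ColE1/pUC-type origin and selected with ampicillin via the β-lactamase (AmpR) gene under its own promoter. An f1 phage origin is also present, along with short lacZα and lacI fragments that appear to be backbone remnants rather than functional genes. The sequenced record of about 4.4 kb agrees with the stated backbone and insert sizes.

The roughly 1.7 kb sensor coding sequence was cloned between NdeI and HindIII sites, downstream of a T7 promoter and the efficient T7 gene 10 ribosome binding site, and is followed by a T7 terminator, so expression depends on a host supplying T7 RNA polymerase. The protein carries N-terminal 6xHis and HA tags and a C-terminal Myc tag. The automated annotation picks up the His-tag region as a composite-tag fragment and does not label the HA or Myc epitopes. The same annotation identifies a GFP-derived segment embedded within the open reading frame, which serves as the fluorescent reporter. The flanking coding regions are unannotated, and the record does not describe the ligand-binding domain.

The catalogue purpose statement refers to sensors for nicotinic agonists that enable optical subcellular pharmacokinetics, whereas the associated publication concerns selective serotonin reuptake inhibitors inside cells. The record does not explicitly name the target ligand of this sensor. The T7 and His-tag design suits production and affinity purification of the sensor protein from bacteria, for example for in vitro characterisation.
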