Addgene plasmid #182807: iEscSnFR
Purpose: Develop a family of genetically encoded fluorescent biosensors for nicotinic agonists, termed iDrugSnFRs, thus enabling optical subcellular pharmacokinetics for nicotinic agonists
Depositing lab: Henry Lester. Depositing organization: California Institute of Technology. Publication: Selective Serotonin Reuptake Inhibitors within Cells: Temporal Resolution in Cytoplasm, Endoplasmic Reticulum, and Membrane. Nichols AL, Blumenfeld Z, Luebbert L, Knox HJ, Muthusamy AK, Marvin JS, Kim CH, Grant SN, Walton DP, Cohen BN, Hammar R, Looger L, Artursson P, Dougherty DA, Lester HA. J Neurosci. 2023 Mar 2:JN-RM-1519-22. doi: 10.1523/JNEUROSCI.1519-22.2022. PubMed 36868853.
Backbone
  Vector backbone: pHHM.X51
  Backbone manufacturer: Caltech
  Backbone size w/o insert (bp): 2761
  Vector type: Bacterial Expression
Growth in bacteria
  Bacterial resistance: Ampicillin, 100 μg/mL
  Growth temperature: 37°C
  Growth strain: DH5alpha
  Copy number: High Copy
Gene/Insert
  Gene/Insert name: iEscSnFR
  Species: Synthetic
  Insert size (bp): 1683
  Promoter: T7
  Tag / fusion protein: 6xHis, HA (N terminal on insert); Myc (C terminal on insert)
  Cloning method: Restriction Enzyme; 5′ cloning site NdeI (not destroyed); 3′ cloning site HindIII (not destroyed)
  Sequencing primers: 5′ T7; 3′ T7 term
Terms and licenses: Academic/Nonprofit Terms; Industry Terms: Not Available to Industry
Depositor comments: For additional reference, please see Nichols et al. 2022 Elife, doi.org/10.7554/eLife.74648.
How to cite: iEscSnFR was a gift from Henry Lester (Addgene plasmid # 182807 ; http://n2t.net/addgene:182807 ; RRID:Addgene_182807)
